>Addgene plasmid #30746 | pCS2-F3-GTG | depositor partial sequence | sequence record 38932 | pCS2-F3-GTG sequence 267 bps
GGTACCCGCCCATATGCTTGCCCTGTCGAGTCCTGTGACCGCCGCTTCAGTCGCTCTGACGACCTCACCC
GTCACATCCGGATTCACACAGGCCAGAAGCCCTTCCAGTGTCGCATCTGCATGCGTAACTTCAGTCGTAG
TGACGACCTTACCCGTCACATCCGCACCCACACAGGCGAGAAGCCTTTTGCATGCGACATCTGCGGCAGG
AAGTTCGCGCGTTCTGACGCTCTCACCCGCCACACCAAGATCCACACAGGTGGATCC
