>Addgene plasmid #30746 | pCS2-F3-GTG | addgene partial sequence | sequence record 38933 | SP6  5'-ATTTAGGTGACACTATAG-3'
GATCTGCCACCATGGCTCCAAGAAGAAGCGTAAGGTATACCCATACGATGTTCCTGACTATGCGGGCTAT
CCCTATGACGTCCCGGACTATGCAGGATCGTATCCATATGACGTTCCAGATTACGCTGCTCATGGTACCC
GCCCATATGCTTGCCCTGTCGAGTCCTGTGACCGCCGCTTCAGTCGCTCTGACGACCTCACCCGTCACAT
CCGGATTCACACAGGCCAGAAGCCCTTCCAGTGTCGCATCTGCATGCGTAACTTCAGTCGTAGTGACGAC
CTTACCCGTCACATCCGCACCCACACAGGCGAGAAGCCTTTTGCATGCGACATCTGCGGCAGGAAGTTCG
CGCGTTCTGACGCTCTCACCCGCCACACCAAGATCCACACAGGTGGATCCCAACTAGTCAAAAGTGAACT
GGAGGAGAAGAAATCTGAACTTCGTCATAAATTGAAATATGTGCCTCATGAATATATTGAATTAATTGAA
ATTGCCAGAAATTCCACTCAGGATAGAATTCTTGAAATGAAGGTAATGGAATTTTTTATGAAAGTTTATG
GATATAGAGGTAAACATTTGGGTGGATCAAGGAAACCGGACGGAGCAATTTATACTGTCGGATCTCCTAT
TGATTACGGTGTGATCGTGGATACTAAAGCTTATAGCGGAGGTTATAATCTGCCAATTGGCCAAGCACGT
GAAATGCAACGATATGTCGAAGAAAATCAAACACGAAACAAACATATCAACCCTAATGAATGGTGGAAAG
TCTATCCATCTTCTGTAACGGAATTTAAGTTTTTATTTGTGAGTGGTCACTTTAAAGGAAACTACAAAGC
TCAGCTTACACGATTAATCATATCACTAATTGTAATGGAGCTGTTCTTAGTG
