[The description below was written by a language model from this plasmid's Addgene catalogue record.]
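Description:
pCS2-F3-GTG is a module plasmid from a zinc-finger archive built for modular assembly of zinc-finger nucleases used in zebrafish. It is based on a modified pCS2 backbone of about 4.8 kb, catalogued as an mRNA production vector. It is maintained in E. coli as a high-copy plasmid under ampicillin selection. The record does not list the backbone's individual elements. However, SP6 is given as the 5′ sequencing primer, which fits the usual pCS2 layout: an SP6 promoter upstream of the cloning region allows in vitro transcription of the insert into mRNA, typically for embryo microinjection.

The insert, F3 GTG, is 267 bp long, lies between KpnI and XbaI sites that were both preserved during cloning, and carries an N-terminal HA epitope tag for antibody detection of the expressed protein. The name suggests a zinc-finger module for the finger 3 position of an array that recognises the DNA triplet GTG, though the record does not spell this out, nor does it say what other sequence the 267 bp insert contains. No nuclease domain is mentioned, so whether a FokI cleavage domain or other fusion partner is present cannot be determined from the available fields.

Given the associated work on evaluating modularly assembled zinc-finger nucleases, the plasmid most likely serves as a source of a defined single-finger module. Such modules can be combined with others at different positions to build multi-finger DNA-binding arrays for targeted gene disruption in zebrafish. No feature table was supplied, so this account rests on the catalogue fields alone.
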