Addgene plasmid #30746: pCS2-F3-GTG
Depositing lab: Nathan Lawson & Scot Wolfe. Depositing organization: University of Massachusetts, Worcester. Publication: Evaluation and application of modularly assembled zinc-finger nucleases in zebrafish. Zhu C, Smith T, McNulty J, Rayla AL, Lakshmanan A, Siekmann AF, Buffardi M, Meng X, Shin J, Padmanabhan A, Cifuentes D, Giraldez AJ, Look AT, Epstein JA, Lawson ND, Wolfe SA. Development. 2011 Oct;138(20):4555-64. 10.1242/dev.066779 PubMed 21937602.
Backbone
  Vector backbone: pCS2 (modified)
  Backbone size w/o insert (bp): 4789
  Vector type: mRNA production
Growth in bacteria
  Bacterial resistance: Ampicillin, 100 μg/mL
  Growth temperature: 37°C
  Growth strain: DH5alpha
  Growth instructions: XL1Blue
  Copy number: High Copy
Gene/Insert
  Gene/Insert name: F3 GTG
  Insert size (bp): 267
  Tag / fusion protein: HA (N terminal on insert)
  Cloning method: Restriction Enzyme; 5′ cloning site KpnI (not destroyed); 3′ cloning site XbalI (not destroyed)
  Sequencing primers: 5′ SP6; 3′ attaaccctcactaaaggga
Terms and licenses: Academic/Nonprofit Terms; Industry Terms: Not Available to Industry
How to cite: pCS2-F3-GTG was a gift from Nathan Lawson & Scot Wolfe (Addgene plasmid # 30746 ; http://n2t.net/addgene:30746 ; RRID:Addgene_30746)
